Addgene plasmid #49230: pWPT-GGG/ACC-mEGFP-IRES-mCherry
Purpose: Lentiviral expression vector. Contains an altered Kozak sequence and/or upstream open reading frames to modulate expression at the level of translation.
Depositing lab: Clifford Wang. Depositing organization: Stanford University. Publication: Tuning gene expression with synthetic upstream open reading frames. Ferreira JP, Overton KW, Wang CL. Proc Natl Acad Sci U S A. 2013 Jul 9;110(28):11284-9. doi: 10.1073/pnas.1305590110. Epub 2013 Jun 24. PubMed 23798422.
Backbone
  Vector backbone: Plasmid 12255: pWPT-GFP
  Backbone size w/o insert (bp): 8754
  Total vector size (bp): 10738
  Modifications to backbone: 1. PCRed WPRE and ligated into XhoI site upstream of EF1-short and EcoRI site on 3' end of WPRE (EF1-short segment deleted. EcoRI site on 3' end of WPRE eliminated by ligation with MfeI on PCR product. WPRE sequence unaltered. WPRE PCRed and re-entered into vector to create unique XhoI, EcoRI, NotI sites on the 5' end of WPRE and to eliminate BamHI site). 2. EF1-short PCRed and ligated to XhoI and EcoRI sites on 5' end of WPRE. Original XhoI site upstream of EF1-short eliminated via ligation to SalI site on PCR product. Sites now between EF1 and WPRE are XhoI, BamHI, EcoRI, NotI. 3. The translation control elements, mEGFP, IRES, and mCherry segment from the corresponding pCur5-XX-mEGFP-IRES-mCherry was ligated into the pWPT-EF1short-WPRE backbone via XhoI and NotI sites.
  Vector type: Mammalian Expression, Lentiviral, Synthetic Biology
Growth in bacteria
  Bacterial resistance: Ampicillin, 100 μg/mL
  Growth temperature: 37°C
  Growth strain: Stbl3
  Copy number: High Copy
Gene/Insert 1
  Gene/Insert name: mEGFP
  Species: Synthetic
  Insert size (bp): 732
  Promoter: EF1-short
  Tag / fusion protein: SfuI site to create C-terminal fusions (C terminal on insert)
  Cloning method: Restriction Enzyme; 5′ cloning site XhoI (not destroyed); 3′ cloning site SfuI (not destroyed)
  Sequencing primers: 5′ ccgagggtgggggagaac (5 to 3); 3′ AGGGCGAGGGCGATGCCACCTA (5' to 3')
Gene/Insert 2
  Gene/Insert name: mCherry
  Species: Synthetic
  Insert size (bp): 711
  Promoter: EF1-short
  Cloning method: Restriction Enzyme; 5′ cloning site BamHI (not destroyed); 3′ cloning site NotI (not destroyed)
  Sequencing primers: 5′ GTCACCTTCAGCTTGGCGG (5' to 3'); 3′ CATTAAAGCAGCGTATCC (5 to 3)
Terms and licenses: Academic/Nonprofit Terms; Industry Terms: Not Available to Industry
Depositor comments: Vector allows for control of transgene expression at the level of translation. It is 1 vector in a set of 9 that spans a range of expression levels. Sequencing through any part of the IRES sequence is not advised. Expression of gene downstream of IRES remains constant, despite varying expression of gene upstream.
How to cite: pWPT-GGG/ACC-mEGFP-IRES-mCherry was a gift from Clifford Wang (Addgene plasmid # 49230 ; http://n2t.net/addgene:49230 ; RRID:Addgene_49230)
