[The description below was written by a language model from this plasmid's Addgene catalogue record and pLannotate feature annotations shown in this document.]
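Description:
pWPT-GGG/ACC-mEGFP-IRES-mCherry is a 10,738 bp HIV-1-based lentiviral transfer vector for mammalian expression, built on a modified pWPT-GFP backbone. It is propagated in E. coli as a high-copy plasmid, using a ColE1/pUC-type origin and ampicillin resistance (AmpR). The viral portion carries a 5' LTR, the Ψ packaging signal with a partial gag sequence, the RRE for Rev-dependent nuclear export, and the cPPT/CTS. Downstream of the cargo lie a WPRE and a 3' LTR region annotated as truncated, with a loxP site lying just upstream of it. The plasmid backbone also retains remnants from older vectors: an SV40 promoter followed by gpt fragments, SV40 small t intron and poly(A) sequences, and tetracycline-resistance, bom and rop fragments. The record assigns no function to these.

The payload is a bicistronic reporter driven by the short (core) EF-1α promoter. Monomeric EGFP is translated cap-dependently as the first cistron, and mCherry is translated from an EMCV IRES as the second. The region just upstream of the mEGFP start codon holds the translation control element. According to the record, this is an altered Kozak context and/or synthetic upstream open reading frames, with "GGG/ACC" in the name presumably denoting this variant, though its exact arrangement is not described. The plasmid is one of a nine-member set designed to span a range of expression levels by acting on translation rather than transcription. The depositor notes that the IRES-driven gene stays constant while the upstream gene varies, so mCherry serves as an internal reference for mEGFP output. An SfuI site at the 3' end of mEGFP allows C-terminal fusions, and unique XhoI, BamHI, EcoRI and NotI sites between the promoter and the WPRE facilitate cassette exchange.
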