Features (pLannotate 1.2.2; 32 found; start..end, strand, type, name):
     46..756     +  CDS            mEGFP: mEGFP is a basic (constitutively fluorescent) green fluorescent protein published in 2002, derived from Aequorea victoria. It has moderate acid sensitivity.
    903..1365    +  misc_feature   IRES: internal ribosome entry site (IRES) of the encephalomyocarditis virus (EMCV)
   1393..2100    +  CDS            mCherry: mCherry is a basic (constitutively fluorescent) red fluorescent protein published in 2004, derived from Discosoma sp.. It is reported to be a very rapidly-maturing monomer with low acid sensitivity.
   2116..2704    +  misc_feature   WPRE: woodchuck hepatitis virus posttranscriptional regulatory element
   2724..2828    +  CDS            nef (fragment): NEF_HV1LA - Experimental evidence at protein level: Swiss-Prot protein existence level 1. Extracellular Nef protein targets CD4(+) T-lymphocytes for apoptosis by interacting with CXCR4 surface receptors. From Human immunodeficiency virus type 1 group M subtype B (isolate Lai) (HIV-1).
   2849..2882    +  protein_bind   loxP: Cre-mediated recombination occurs in the 8-bp core sequence (GCATACAT). Cre recombinase
   2902..3082    +  LTR            5' LTR (truncated): truncated 5' long terminal repeat (LTR) from HIV-1
   3107..3125    -  promoter       SP6 promoter: promoter for bacteriophage SP6 RNA polymerase
   3353..3632    +  CDS            TcR (fragment): tetracycline efflux protein; tet; confers resistance to tetracycline
   3633..3681    -  misc_feature   bom (fragment): basis of mobility region from pBR322
   3783..3818    -  CDS            rop (fragment): Rop protein, which maintains plasmids at low copy number; rop
   3913..4017    +  promoter       AmpR promoter: bla
   4018..4878    +  CDS            AmpR: β-lactamase; bla; confers resistance to ampicillin, carbenicillin, and related antibiotics
   5049..5637    +  rep_origin     ori: high-copy-number ColE1/pMB1/pBR322/pUC origin of replication
   5820..5876    +  CDS            lacI (fragment): lac repressor; lacI; The lac repressor binds to the lac operator to inhibit transcription in E. coli. This inhibition can be relieved by adding lactose or isopropyl-β-D-thiogalactopyranoside (IPTG).
   5883..6212    +  promoter       SV40 promoter: SV40 enhancer and early promoter
   6412..6531    +  CDS            gpt (fragment): XGPT_ECOLI - Also known as gpp, gxu. Experimental evidence at protein level: Swiss-Prot protein existence level 1. Purine salvage pathway enzyme that catalyzes the transfer of the ribosyl-5-phosphate group from 5-phospho-alpha-D-ribose 1- diphosphate (PRPP) to the N9 position of the 6-oxopurines guanine and xanthine to form the corresponding ribonucleotides GMP (guanosine 5'- monophosphate) and XMP (xanthosine 5'-monophosphate), with the release of PPi. To a lesser extent, also acts on hypoxanthine (PubMed:9100006, PubMed:3886014). Does not ribophosphorylate adenine (PubMed:3886014). From Esch
   6531..6866    +  CDS            gpt (fragment): XGPT_ECOLI - Also known as gpp, gxu. Experimental evidence at protein level: Swiss-Prot protein existence level 1. Purine salvage pathway enzyme that catalyzes the transfer of the ribosyl-5-phosphate group from 5-phospho-alpha-D-ribose 1- diphosphate (PRPP) to the N9 position of the 6-oxopurines guanine and xanthine to form the corresponding ribonucleotides GMP (guanosine 5'- monophosphate) and XMP (xanthosine 5'-monophosphate), with the release of PPi. To a lesser extent, also acts on hypoxanthine (PubMed:9100006, PubMed:3886014). Does not ribophosphorylate adenine (PubMed:3886014). From Esch
   6961..7266    +  CDS            frsA (fragment): FRSA_ECOLI - Also known as yafA. Experimental evidence at protein level: Swiss-Prot protein existence level 1. Catalyzes the hydrolysis of esters (PubMed:15808744). Displays esterase activity toward pNP-butyrate (PubMed:15808744). May stimulate mixed-acid fermentation by acting as a fermentation/respiration switch that down-regulates respiration and up- regulates fermentation rates (PubMed:15169777). From Escherichia coli (strain K12).
   7270..7344    +  CDS            small t antigen (fragment): SV40 (simian virus 40) small t antigen
   7346..7411    +  intron         small t intron: SV40 (simian virus 40) small t antigen intron
   7541..7561    +  CDS            SV40 NLS: nuclear localization signal of SV40 (simian virus 40) large T antigen
   7880..7963    +  CDS            large T antigen (fragment): large T antigen from SV40 (simian virus 40)
   7986..8120    +  polyA_signal   SV40 poly(A) signal: SV40 polyadenylation signal
   8288..8617    +  CDS            nef (fragment): NEF_HV1BR - Experimental evidence at protein level: Swiss-Prot protein existence level 1. Extracellular Nef protein targets CD4(+) T-lymphocytes for apoptosis by interacting with CXCR4 surface receptors (PubMed:14990729). From Human immunodeficiency virus type 1 group M subtype B (isolate BRU/LAI) (HIV-1).
   8665..8922    +  LTR            5' LTR (truncated): truncated 5' long terminal repeat (LTR) from HIV-1
   8969..9094    +  misc_feature   HIV-1 Ψ: packaging signal of human immunodeficiency virus type 1
   9078..9416    +  CDS            HIV-1 gag (fragment): gag protein from human immunodeficiency virus 1; gag
   9591..9824    +  misc_feature   RRE: The Rev response element (RRE) of HIV-1 allows for Rev-dependent mRNA export from the nucleus to the cytoplasm.
  10201..10301   +  CDS            Rev (fragment): human immunodeficiency virus 1 (HIV-1) Rev protein; rev; enhances nuclear export of unspliced and incompletely spliced viral mRNAs
  10320..10437   +  misc_feature   cPPT/CTS: central polypurine tract and central termination sequence of HIV-1
  10493..10704   +  promoter       EF-1α core promoter: core promoter for human elongation factor EF-1α
>Addgene plasmid #49230 | pWPT-GGG/ACC-mEGFP-IRES-mCherry | depositor full sequence | sequence record 73649 | pWPT-GGG/ACC-mEGFP-IRES-mCherry sequence 10738 bps
TCGAGTAACTAACTAAGGGATGGGTTGATTACCATGGGCGAATTCAGCAAGGGCGAGGAGCTGTTCACCG
GGGTGGTGCCCATCCTGGTCGAGCTGGACGGCGACGTAAACGGCCACAAGTTCAGCGTGTCCGGCGAGGG
CGAGGGCGATGCCACCTACGGCAAGCTGACCCTGAAGTTCATCTGCACCACCGGCAAGCTGCCCGTGCCC
TGGCCCACCCTCGTGACCACCCTGACCTACGGCGTGCAGTGCTTCAGCCGCTACCCCGACCACATGAAGC
AGCACGACTTCTTCAAGTCCGCCATGCCCGAAGGCTACGTCCAGGAGCGCACCATCTTCTTCAAGGACGA
CGGCAACTACAAGACCCGCGCCGAGGTGAAGTTCGAGGGCGACACCCTGGTGAACCGCATCGAGCTGAAG
GGCATCGACTTCAAGGAGGACGGCAACATCCTGGGGCACAAGCTGGAGTACAACTACAACAGCCACAACG
TCTATATCATGGCCGACAAGCAGAAGAACGGCATCAAGGTGAACTTCAAGATCCGCCACAACATCGAGGA
CGGCAGCGTGCAGCTCGCCGACCACTACCAGCAGAACACCCCCATCGGCGACGGCCCCGTGCTGCTGCCC
GACAACCACTACCTGAGCACCCAGTCCAAGCTGAGCAAAGACCCCAACGAGAAGCGCGATCACATGGTCC
TGCTGGAGTTCGTGACCGCCGCCGGGATCACTCTCGGCATGGACGAGCTGTACAAGTTCGAATAAGCATG
CATCTAGGGCGGCCAATTCCGCCCCTCTCCCTCCCCCCCCCCTAACGTTACTGGCCGAAGCCGCTTGGAA
TAAGGCCGGTGTGCGTTTGTCTATATGTGATTTTCCACCATATTGCCGTCTTTTGGCAATGTGAGGGCCC
GGAAACCTGGCCCTGTCTTCTTGACGAGCATTCCTAGGGGTCTTTCCCCTCTCGCCAAAGGAATGCAAGG
TCTGTTGAATGTCGTGAAGGAAGCAGTTCCTCTGGAAGCTTCTTGAAGACAAACAACGTCTGTAGCGACC
CTTTGCAGGCAGCGGAACCCCCCACCTGGCGACAGGTGCCTCTGCGGCCAAAAGCCACGTGTATAAGATA
CACCTGCAAAGGCGGCACAACCCCAGTGCCACGTTGTGAGTTGGATAGTTGTGGAAAGAGTCAAATGGCT
CTCCTCAAGCGTATTCAACAAGGGGCTGAAGGATGCCCAGAAGGTACCCCATTGTATGGGATCTGATCTG
GGGCCTCGGTGCACATGCTTTACATGTGTTTAGTCGAGGTTAAAAAAACGTCTAGGCCCCCCGAACCACG
GGGACGTGGTTTTCCTTTGAAAAACACGATGATAAGCTTGCCACAACCCGGGATCCGCCACCATGGTGAG
CAAGGGCGAGGAGGATAACATGGCCATCATCAAGGAGTTCATGCGCTTCAAGGTGCACATGGAGGGCTCC
GTGAACGGCCACGAGTTCGAGATCGAGGGCGAGGGCGAGGGCCGCCCCTACGAGGGCACCCAGACCGCCA
AGCTGAAGGTGACCAAGGGTGGCCCCCTGCCCTTCGCCTGGGACATCCTGTCCCCTCAGTTCATGTACGG
CTCCAAGGCCTACGTGAAGCACCCCGCCGACATCCCCGACTACTTGAAGCTGTCCTTCCCCGAGGGCTTC
AAGTGGGAGCGCGTGATGAACTTCGAGGACGGCGGCGTGGTGACCGTGACCCAGGACTCCTCCCTGCAGG
ACGGCGAGTTCATCTACAAGGTGAAGCTGCGCGGCACCAACTTCCCCTCCGACGGCCCCGTAATGCAGAA
GAAGACCATGGGCTGGGAGGCCTCCTCCGAGCGGATGTACCCCGAGGACGGCGCCCTGAAGGGCGAGATC
AAGCAGAGGCTGAAGCTGAAGGACGGCGGCCACTACGACGCTGAGGTCAAGACCACCTACAAGGCCAAGA
AGCCCGTGCAGCTGCCCGGCGCCTACAACGTCAACATCAAGTTGGACATCACCTCCCACAACGAGGACTA
CACCATCGTGGAACAGTACGAACGCGCCGAGGGCCGCCACTCCACCGGCGGCATGGACGAGCTGTACAAG
TAAGCGGCCGCCGATAATCAACCTCTGGATTACAAAATTTGTGAAAGATTGACTGGTATTCTTAACTATG
TTGCTCCTTTTACGCTATGTGGATACGCTGCTTTAATGCCTTTGTATCATGCTATTGCTTCCCGTATGGC
TTTCATTTTCTCCTCCTTGTATAAATCCTGGTTGCTGTCTCTTTATGAGGAGTTGTGGCCCGTTGTCAGG
CAACGTGGCGTGGTGTGCACTGTGTTTGCTGACGCAACCCCCACTGGTTGGGGCATTGCCACCACCTGTC
AGCTCCTTTCCGGGACTTTCGCTTTCCCCCTCCCTATTGCCACGGCGGAACTCATCGCCGCCTGCCTTGC
CCGCTGCTGGACAGGGGCTCGGCTGTTGGGCACTGACAATTCCGTGGTGTTGTCGGGGAAGCTGACGTCC
TTTCCATGGCTGCTCGCCTGTGTTGCCACCTGGATTCTGCGCGGGACGTCCTTCTGCTACGTCCCTTCGG
CCCTCAATCCAGCGGACCTTCCTTCCCGCGGCCTGCTGCCGGCTCTGCGGCCTCTTCCGCGTCTTCGCCT
TCGCCCTCAGACGAGTCGGATCTCCCTTTGGGCCGCCTCCCCGCATCGGGCAATTCGAGCTCGGTACCTT
TAAGACCAATGACTTACAAGGCAGCTGTAGATCTTAGCCACTTTTTAAAAGAAAAGGGGGGACTGGAAGG
GCTAATTCACTCCCAACGAAGACAAGATGGGATCAATTCACCATGGGAATAACTTCGTATAGCATACATT
ATACGAAGTTATGCTGCTTTTTGCTTGTACTGGGTCTCTCTGGTTAGACCAGATCTGAGCCTGGGAGCTC
TCTGGCTAACTAGGGAACCCACTGCTTAAGCCTCAATAAAGCTTGCCTTGAGTGCTTCAAGTAGTGTGTG
CCCGTCTGTTGTGTGACTCTGGTAACTAGAGATCCCTCAGACCCTTTTAGTCAGTGTGGAAAATCTCTAG
CAGCATCTAGAATTAATTCCGTGTATTCTATAGTGTCACCTAAATCGTATGTGTATGATACATAAGGTTA
TGTATTAATTGTAGCCGCGTTCTAACGACAATATGTACAAGCCTAATTGTGTAGCATCTGGCTTACTGAA
GCAGACCCTATCATCTCTCTCGTAAACTGCCGTCAGAGTCGGTTTGGTTGGACGAACCTTCTGAGTTTCT
GGTAACGCCGTCCCGCACCCGGAAATGGTCAGCGAACCAATCAGCAGGGTCATCGCTAGCCAGATCCTCT
ACGCCGGACGCATCGTGGCCGGCATCACCGGCGCCACAGGTGCGGTTGCTGGCGCCTATATCGCCGACAT
CACCGATGGGGAAGATCGGGCTCGCCACTTCGGGCTCATGAGCGCTTGTTTCGGCGTGGGTATGGTGGCA
GGCCCCGTGGCCGGGGGACTGTTGGGCGCCATCTCCTTGCATGCACCATTCCTTGCGGCGGCGGTGCTCA
ACGGCCTCAACCTACTACTGGGCTGCTTCCTAATGCAGGAGTCGCATAAGGGAGAGCGTCGAATGGTGCA
CTCTCAGTACAATCTGCTCTGATGCCGCATAGTTAAGCCAGCCCCGACACCCGCCAACACCCGCTGACGC
GCCCTGACGGGCTTGTCTGCTCCCGGCATCCGCTTACAGACAAGCTGTGACCGTCTCCGGGAGCTGCATG
TGTCAGAGGTTTTCACCGTCATCACCGAAACGCGCGAGACGAAAGGGCCTCGTGATACGCCTATTTTTAT
AGGTTAATGTCATGATAATAATGGTTTCTTAGACGTCAGGTGGCACTTTTCGGGGAAATGTGCGCGGAAC
CCCTATTTGTTTATTTTTCTAAATACATTCAAATATGTATCCGCTCATGAGACAATAACCCTGATAAATG
CTTCAATAATATTGAAAAAGGAAGAGTATGAGTATTCAACATTTCCGTGTCGCCCTTATTCCCTTTTTTG
CGGCATTTTGCCTTCCTGTTTTTGCTCACCCAGAAACGCTGGTGAAAGTAAAAGATGCTGAAGATCAGTT
GGGTGCACGAGTGGGTTACATCGAACTGGATCTCAACAGCGGTAAGATCCTTGAGAGTTTTCGCCCCGAA
GAACGTTTTCCAATGATGAGCACTTTTAAAGTTCTGCTATGTGGCGCGGTATTATCCCGTATTGACGCCG
GGCAAGAGCAACTCGGTCGCCGCATACACTATTCTCAGAATGACTTGGTTGAGTACTCACCAGTCACAGA
AAAGCATCTTACGGATGGCATGACAGTAAGAGAATTATGCAGTGCTGCCATAACCATGAGTGATAACACT
GCGGCCAACTTACTTCTGACAACGATCGGAGGACCGAAGGAGCTAACCGCTTTTTTGCACAACATGGGGG
ATCATGTAACTCGCCTTGATCGTTGGGAACCGGAGCTGAATGAAGCCATACCAAACGACGAGCGTGACAC
CACGATGCCTGTAGCAATGGCAACAACGTTGCGCAAACTATTAACTGGCGAACTACTTACTCTAGCTTCC
CGGCAACAATTAATAGACTGGATGGAGGCGGATAAAGTTGCAGGACCACTTCTGCGCTCGGCCCTTCCGG
CTGGCTGGTTTATTGCTGATAAATCTGGAGCCGGTGAGCGTGGGTCTCGCGGTATCATTGCAGCACTGGG
GCCAGATGGTAAGCCCTCCCGTATCGTAGTTATCTACACGACGGGGAGTCAGGCAACTATGGATGAACGA
AATAGACAGATCGCTGAGATAGGTGCCTCACTGATTAAGCATTGGTAACTGTCAGACCAAGTTTACTCAT
ATATACTTTAGATTGATTTAAAACTTCATTTTTAATTTAAAAGGATCTAGGTGAAGATCCTTTTTGATAA
TCTCATGACCAAAATCCCTTAACGTGAGTTTTCGTTCCACTGAGCGTCAGACCCCGTAGAAAAGATCAAA
GGATCTTCTTGAGATCCTTTTTTTCTGCGCGTAATCTGCTGCTTGCAAACAAAAAAACCACCGCTACCAG
CGGTGGTTTGTTTGCCGGATCAAGAGCTACCAACTCTTTTTCCGAAGGTAACTGGCTTCAGCAGAGCGCA
GATACCAAATACTGTCCTTCTAGTGTAGCCGTAGTTAGGCCACCACTTCAAGAACTCTGTAGCACCGCCT
ACATACCTCGCTCTGCTAATCCTGTTACCAGTGGCTGCTGCCAGTGGCGATAAGTCGTGTCTTACCGGGT
TGGACTCAAGACGATAGTTACCGGATAAGGCGCAGCGGTCGGGCTGAACGGGGGGTTCGTGCACACAGCC
CAGCTTGGAGCGAACGACCTACACCGAACTGAGATACCTACAGCGTGAGCATTGAGAAAGCGCCACGCTT
CCCGAAGGGAGAAAGGCGGACAGGTATCCGGTAAGCGGCAGGGTCGGAACAGGAGAGCGCACGAGGGAGC
TTCCAGGGGGAAACGCCTGGTATCTTTATAGTCCTGTCGGGTTTCGCCACCTCTGACTTGAGCGTCGATT
TTTGTGATGCTCGTCAGGGGGGCGGAGCCTATGGAAAAACGCCAGCAACGCGGCCTTTTTACGGTTCCTG
GCCTTTTGCTGGCCTTTTGCTCACATGTTCTTTCCTGCGTTATCCCCTGATTCTGTGGATAACCGTATTA
CCGCCTTTGAGTGAGCTGATACCGCTCGCCGCAGCCGAACGACCGAGCGCAGCGAGTCAGTGAGCGAGGA
AGCGGAAGAGCGCCCAATACGCAAACCGCCTCTCCCCGCGCGTTGGCCGATTCATTAATGCAGCTGTGGA
ATGTGTGTCAGTTAGGGTGTGGAAAGTCCCCAGGCTCCCCAGCAGGCAGAAGTATGCAAAGCATGCATCT
CAATTAGTCAGCAACCAGGTGTGGAAAGTCCCCAGGCTCCCCAGCAGGCAGAAGTATGCAAAGCATGCAT
CTCAATTAGTCAGCAACCATAGTCCCGCCCCTAACTCCGCCCATCCCGCCCCTAACTCCGCCCAGTTCCG
CCCATTCTCCGCCCCATGGCTGACTAATTTTTTTTATTTATGCAGAGGCCGAGGCCGCCTCGGCCTCTGA
GCTATTCCAGAAGTAGTGAGGAGGCTTTTTTGGAGGCCTAGGCTTTTGCAAAAAGCTTGGACACAAGACA
GGCTTGCGAGATATGTTTGAGAATACCACTTTATCCCGCGTCAGGGAGAGGCAGTGCGTAAAAAGACGCG
GACTCATGTGAAATACTGGTTTTTAGTGCGCCAGATCTCTATAATCTCGCGCAACCTATTTTCCCCTCGA
ACACTTTTTAAGCCGTAGATAAACAGGCTGGGACACTTCACATGAGCGAAAAATACATCGTCACCTGGGA
CATGTTGCAGATCCATGCACGTAAACTCGCAAGCCGACTGATGCCTTCTGAACAATGGAAAGGCATTATT
GCCGTAAGCCGTGGCGGTCTGTACCGGGTGCGTTACTGGCGCGTGAACTGGGTATTCGTCATGTCGATAC
CGTTTGTATTTCCAGCTACGATCACGACAACCAGCGCGAGCTTAAAGTGCTGAAACGCGCAGAAGGCGAT
GGCGAAGGCTTCATCGTTATTGATGACCTGGTGGATACCGGTGGTACTGCGGTTGCGATTCGTGAAATGT
ATCCAAAAGCGCACTTTGTCACCATCTTCGCAAAACCGGCTGGTCGTCCGCTGGTTGATGACTATGTTGT
TGATATCCCGCAAGATACCTGGATTGAACAGCCGTGGGATATGGGCGTCGTATTCGTCCCGCCAATCTCC
GGTCGCTAATCTTTTCAACGCCTGGCACTGCCGGGCGTTGTTCTTTTTAACTTCAGGCGGGTTACAATAG
TTTCCAGTAAGTATTCTGGAGGCTGCATCCATGACACAGGCAAACCTGAGCGAAACCCTGTTCAAACCCC
GCTTTAAACATCCTGAAACCTCGACGCTAGTCCGCCGCTTTAATCACGGCGCACAACCGCCTGTGCAGTC
GGCCCTTGATGGTAAAACCATCCCTCACTGGTATCGCATGATTAACCGTCTGATGTGGATCTGGCGCGGC
ATTGACCCACGCGAAATCCTCGACGTCCAGGCACGTATTGTGATGAGCGATGCCGAACGTACCGACGATG
ATTTATACGATACGGTGATTGGCTACCGTGGCGGCAACTGGATTTATGAGTGGGCCCCGGATCTTTGTGA
AGGAACCTTACTTCTGTGGTGTGACATAATTGGACAAACTACCTACAGAGATTTAAAGCTCTAAGGTAAA
TATAAAATTTTTAAGTGTATAATGTGTTAAACTACTGATTCTAATTGTTTGTGTATTTTAGATTCCAACC
TATGGAACTGATGAATGGGAGCAGTGGTGGAATGCCTTTAATGAGGAAAACCTGTTTTGCTCAGAAGAAA
TGCCATCTAGTGATGATGAGGCTACTGCTGACTCTCAACATTCTACTCCTCCAAAAAAGAAGAGAAAGGT
AGAAGACCCCAAGGACTTTCCTTCAGAATTGCTAAGTTTTTTGAGTCATGCTGTGTTTAGTAATAGAACT
CTTGCTTGCTTTGCTATTTACACCACAAAGGAAAAAGCTGCACTGCTATACAAGAAAATTATGGAAAAAT
ATTCTGTAACCTTTATAAGTAGGCATAACAGTTATAATCATAACATACTGTTTTTTCTTACTCCACACAG
GCATAGAGTGTCTGCTATTAATAACTATGCTCAAAAATTGTGTACCTTTAGCTTTTTAATTTGTAAAGGG
GTTAATAAGGAATATTTGATGTATAGTGCCTTGACTAGAGATCATAATCAGCCATACCACATTTGTAGAG
GTTTTACTTGCTTTAAAAAACCTCCCACACCTCCCCCTGAACCTGAAACATAAAATGAATGCAATTGTTG
TTGTTAACTTGTTTATTGCAGCTTATAATGGTTACAAATAAAGCAATAGCATCACAAATTTCACAAATAA
AGCATTTTTTTCACTGCATTCTAGTTGTGGTTTGTCCAAACTCATCAATGTATCTTATCATGTCTGGATC
AACTGGATAACTCAAGCTAACCAAAATCATCCCAAACTTCCCACCCCATACCCTATTACCACTGCCAATT
ACCTAGTGGTTTCATTTACTCTAAACCTGTGATTCCTCTGAATTATTTTCATTTTAAAGAAATTGTATTT
GTTAAATATGTACTACAAACTTAGTAGTTGGAAGGGCTAATTCACTCCCAAAGAAGACAAGATATCCTTG
ATCTGTGGATCTACCACACACAAGGCTACTTCCCTGATTAGCAGAACTACACACCAGGGCCAGGGGTCAG
ATATCCACTGACCTTTGGATGGTGCTACAAGCTAGTACCAGTTGAGCCAGATAAGGTAGAAGAGGCCAAT
AAAGGAGAGAACACCAGCTTGTTACACCCTGTGAGCCTGCATGGGATGGATGACCCGGAGAGAGAAGTGT
TAGAGTGGAGGTTTGACAGCCGCCTAGCATTTCATCACGTGGCCCGAGAGCTGCATCCGGAGTACTTCAA
GAACTGCTGATATCGAGCTTGCTACAAGGGACTTTCCGCTGGGGACTTTCCAGGGAGGCGTGGCCTGGGC
GGGACTGGGGAGTGGCGAGCCCTCAGATCCTGCATATAAGCAGCTGCTTTTTGCCTGTACTGGGTCTCTC
TGGTTAGACCAGATCTGAGCCTGGGAGCTCTCTGGCTAACTAGGGAACCCACTGCTTAAGCCTCAATAAA
GCTTGCCTTGAGTGCTTCAAGTAGTGTGTGCCCGTCTGTTGTGTGACTCTGGTAACTAGAGATCCCTCAG
ACCCTTTTAGTCAGTGTGGAAAATCTCTAGCAGTGGCGCCCGAACAGGGACTTGAAAGCGAAAGGGAAAC
CAGAGGAGCTCTCTCGACGCAGGACTCGGCTTGCTGAAGCGCGCACGGCAAGAGGCGAGGGGCGGCGACT
GGTGAGTACGCCAAAAATTTTGACTAGCGGAGGCTAGAAGGAGAGAGATGGGTGCGAGAGCGTCAGTATT
AAGCGGGGGAGAATTAGATCGCGATGGGAAAAAATTCGGTTAAGGCCAGGGGGAAAGAAAAAATATAAAT
TAAAACATATAGTATGGGCAAGCAGGGAGCTAGAACGATTCGCAGTTAATCCTGGCCTGTTAGAAACATC
AGAAGGCTGTAGACAAATACTGGGACAGCTACAACCATCCCTTCAGACAGGATCAGAAGAACTTAGATCA
TTATATAATACAGTAGCAACCCTCTATTGTGTGCATCAAAGGATAGAGATAAAAGACACCAAGGAAGCTT
TAGACAAGATAGAGGAAGAGCAAAACAAAAGTAAGACCACCGCACAGCAAGCGGCCGGCCGCTGATCTTC
AGACCTGGAGGAGGAGATATGAGGGACAATTGGAGAAGTGAATTATATAAATATAAAGTAGTAAAAATTG
AACCATTAGGAGTAGCACCCACCAAGGCAAAGAGAAGAGTGGTGCAGAGAGAAAAAAGAGCAGTGGGAAT
AGGAGCTTTGTTCCTTGGGTTCTTGGGAGCAGCAGGAAGCACTATGGGCGCAGCGTCAATGACGCTGACG
GTACAGGCCAGACAATTATTGTCTGGTATAGTGCAGCAGCAGAACAATTTGCTGAGGGCTATTGAGGCGC
AACAGCATCTGTTGCAACTCACAGTCTGGGGCATCAAGCAGCTCCAGGCAAGAATCCTGGCTGTGGAAAG
ATACCTAAAGGATCAACAGCTCCTGGGGATTTGGGGTTGCTCTGGAAAACTCATTTGCACCACTGCTGTG
CCTTGGAATGCTAGTTGGAGTAATAAATCTCTGGAACAGATTTGGAATCACACGACCTGGATGGAGTGGG
ACAGAGAAATTAACAATTACACAAGCTTAATACACTCCTTAATTGAAGAATCGCAAAACCAGCAAGAAAA
GAATGAACAAGAATTATTGGAATTAGATAAATGGGCAAGTTTGTGGAATTGGTTTAACATAACAAATTGG
CTGTGGTATATAAAATTATTCATAATGATAGTAGGAGGCTTGGTAGGTTTAAGAATAGTTTTTGCTGTAC
TTTCTATAGTGAATAGAGTTAGGCAGGGATATTCACCATTATCGTTTCAGACCCACCTCCCAACCCCGAG
GGGACCCGACAGGCCCGAAGGAATAGAAGAAGAAGGTGGAGAGAGAGACAGAGACAGATCCATTCGATTA
GTGAACGGATCTCGACGGTATCGGTTAACTTTTAAAAGAAAAGGGGGGATTGGGGGGTACAGTGCAGGGG
AAAGAATAGTAGACATAATAGCAACAGACATACAAACTAAAGAATTACAAAAACAAATTACAAAAATTCA
AAATTTTCCGATCACGAGACTAGCCTCGACAAGCTTGATCGATGGCTCCGGTGCCCGTCAGTGGGCAGAG
CGCACATCGCCCACAGTCCCCGAGAAGTTGGGGGGAGGGGTCGGCAATTGAACCGGTGCCTAGAGAAGGT
GGCGCGGGGTAAACTGGGAAAGTGATGTCGTGTACTGGCTCCGCCTTTTTCCCGAGGGTGGGGGAGAACC
GTATATAAGTGCAGTAGTCGCCGTGAACGTTCTTTTTCGCAACGGGTTTGCCGCCAGAACACAGGTGTCG
TGACGCGCATCCAGGCCTAAGCTTACGC
