>Addgene plasmid #49230 | pWPT-GGG/ACC-mEGFP-IRES-mCherry | depositor partial sequence | sequence record 73650 | TIS region: NOT including RE sites and preceding stop codons
GGGATGGGTTGATTACCATGGGC
