>Addgene plasmid #49230 | pWPT-GGG/ACC-mEGFP-IRES-mCherry | addgene partial sequence | sequence record 75644 | hEF1aprom-F 5'-AACTGGGAAAGTGATGTCGTG-3'
ACCGTATATAAGTGCAGTAGTCGCCGTGAACGTTCTTTTTCGCAACGGGTTTGCCGCCAGAACACAGGTG
TCGTGACGCGCATCCAGGCCTAAGCTTACGCTCGAGTAACTAACTAAGGGATGGGTTGATTACCATGGGC
GAATTCAGCAAGGGCGAGGAGCTGTTCACCGGGGTGGTGCCCATCCTGGTCGAGCTGGACGGCGACGTAA
ACGGCCACAAGTTCAGCGTGTCCGGCGAGGGCGAGGGCGATGCCACCTACGGCAAGCTGACCCTGAAGTT
CATCTGCACCACCGGCAAGCTGCCCGTGCCCTGGCCCACCCTCGTGACCACCCTGACCTACGGCGTGCAG
TGCTTCAGCCGCTACCCCGACCACATGAAGCAGCACGACTTCTTCAAGTCCGCCATGCCCGAAGGCTACG
TCCAGGAGCGCACCATCTTCTTCAAGGACGACGGCAACTACAAGACCCGCGCCGAGGTGAAGTTCGAGGG
CGACACCCTGGTGAACCGCATCGAGCTGAAGGGCATCGACTTCAAGGAGGACGGCAACATCCTGGGGCAC
AAGCTGGAGTACAACTACAACAGCCACAACGTCTATATCATGGCCGACAAGCAGAAGAACGGCATCAAGG
TGAACTTCAAGATCCGCCACAACATCGAGGACGGCAGCGTGCAGCTCGCCGACCACTACCAGCAGAACAC
CCCCATCGGCGACGGCCCCGTGCTGCTGCCCGACAACCACTACCTGAGCACCCAGTCCAAGCTGAGCAAA
GACCCCAACGAGAAGCGCGATCACATGGTCCTGCTGGAGTTCGTGACCGCCGCCGGGATCACTCTCGGCA
TGGACGAGCTGTACAAGTTC
